Addgene plasmid #19971: pcDNA-D2s-L-L2
Depositing lab: Jonathan Javitch. Depositing organization: Columbia University. Publication: Dopamine D2 receptors form higher order oligomers at physiological expression levels. Guo W, Urizar E, Kralikova M, Mobarec JC, Shi L, Filizola M, Javitch JA. EMBO J. 2008 Sep 3. 27(17):2293-304. 10.1038/emboj.2008.153 PubMed 18668123.
Backbone
  Vector backbone: pcDNA3.1
  Backbone manufacturer: Invitrogen
  Backbone size w/o insert (bp): 5500
  Vector type: Mammalian Expression
  Selectable markers: Neomycin (select with G418)
Growth in bacteria
  Bacterial resistance: Ampicillin, 100 μg/mL
  Growth temperature: 37°C
  Growth strain: DH5alpha
  Copy number: High Copy
Gene/Insert
  Gene/Insert name: D2 short variant-C terminal Luciferase (alt name: D2R; D2DR; DRD2)
  Species: H. sapiens (human); Aequorea Victoria
  Insert size (bp): 1635
  Entrez Gene: DRD2 (a.k.a. D2DR, D2R)
  Tag / fusion protein: Flag (N terminal on insert); C terminal Luciferase (C terminal on insert)
  Cloning method: Restriction Enzyme; 3′ cloning site XbaI (not destroyed)
  Sequencing primers: 5′ T7; 3′ SP6
Terms and licenses: Academic/Nonprofit Terms; Industry Terms: Not Available to Industry
How to cite: pcDNA-D2s-L-L2 was a gift from Jonathan Javitch (Addgene plasmid # 19971)
