[The description below was written by a language model from this plasmid's Addgene catalogue record.]
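Description:
pcDNA-D2s-L-L2 is a mammalian expression plasmid built on the Invitrogen pcDNA3.1 backbone (about 5.5 kb without insert). It is maintained in E. coli as a high-copy plasmid under ampicillin selection, and it carries a neomycin resistance marker that allows G418 selection of stably transfected mammalian cells. No feature table accompanies the record, so the regulatory elements are not explicitly listed. pcDNA3.1 vectors normally drive the insert from the CMV immediate-early promoter, and the T7 sequencing primer listed for the 5′ end fits that standard layout.

The roughly 1.6 kb insert encodes the short splice variant of the human dopamine D2 receptor (DRD2, D2s), with a Flag epitope at the N terminus and a "C terminal Luciferase" moiety fused to the C terminus. The wording and the "L2" in the name suggest that this is the C-terminal fragment of a split luciferase rather than the full-length enzyme, with the "L" presumably denoting a linker, but the record does not spell this out. The type of luciferase is not stated either. The species field lists Aequorea victoria alongside human, which is an odd source for a luciferase and should be treated with caution. The N-terminal Flag tag would lie on the extracellular side of the receptor, so it can be used to detect or quantify surface expression.

The associated publication concerns higher-order oligomerization of D2 receptors at physiological expression levels. The construct therefore most likely serves as one partner in protein-fragment complementation or related proximity assays, in which luciferase activity is reconstituted when tagged receptor protomers come close together in living cells.
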