>Addgene plasmid #19971 | pcDNA-D2s-L-L2 | depositor partial sequence | sequence record 9420 | Author sequence
ATGAAGACGATCATCGCCCTGAGCTACATCTTCTGCCTGGTGTTCGCCGACTACAAGGACGATGATGACG
CCATGGATCCACTGAATCTGTCCTGGTATGATGATGATCTGGAGAGGCAGAACTGGAGCCGGCCCTTCAA
CGGGTCAGACGGGAAGGCGGACAGACCCCACTACAACTACTATGCCACACTGCTCACCCTGCTCATCGCT
GTCATCGTCTTCGGCAACGTGCTGGTGTGCATGGCTGTGTCCCGCGAGAAGGCGCTGCAGACCACCACCA
ACTACCTGATCGTCAGCCTCGCAGTGGCCGACCTCCTCGTCGCCACACTGGTCATGCCCTGGGTTGTCTA
CCTGGAGGTGGTAGGTGAGTGGAAATTCAGCAGGATTCACTGTGACATCTTCGTCACTCTGGACGTCATG
ATGTGCACGGCGAGCATCCTGAACTTGTGTGCCATCAGCATCGACAGGTACACAGCTGTGGCCATGCCCA
TGCTGTACAATACGCGCTACAGCTCCAAGCGCCGGGTCACCGTCATGATCTCCATCGTCTGGGTCCTGTC
CTTCACCATCTCCTGCCCACTCCTCTTCGGACTCAATAACGCAGACCAGAACGAGTGCATCATTGCCAAC
CCGGCCTTCGTGGTCTACTCCTCCATCGTCTCCTTCTACGTGCCCTTCATTGTCACCCTGCTGGTCTACA
TCAAGATCTACATTGTCCTCCGCAGACGCCGCAAGCGAGTCAACACCAAACGCAGCAGCCGAGCTTTCAG
GGCCCACCTGAGGGCTCCACTAAAGGAGGCTGCCCGGCGAGCCCAGGAGCTGGAGATGGAGATGCTCTCC
AGCACCAGCCCACCCGAGAGGACCCGGTACAGCCCCATCCCACCCAGCCACCACCAGCTGACTCTCCCCG
ACCCGTCCCACCATGGTCTCCACAGCACTCCCGACAGCCCCGCCAAACCAGAGAAGAATGGGCATGCCAA
AGACCACCCCAAGATTGCCAAGATCTTTGAGATCCAGACCATGCCCAATGGCAAAACGCGTACCTCCCTC
AAGACCATGAGCCGTAGGAAGCTCTCCCAGCAGAAGGAGAAGAAAGCCACTCAGATGCTCGCCATTGTTC
TCGGCGTGTTCATCATCTGCTGGCTGCCCTTCTTCATCACACACATCCTGAACATACACTGTGACTGCAA
CATCCCGCCTGTCCTGTACAGCGCCTTCACGTGGCTGGGCTATGTCAACAGCGCCGTGAACCCCATCATC
TACACCACCTTCAACATTGAGTTCCGCAAGGCCTTCCTGAAGATCCTCCACTGCGCTACCGGACTCAGAT
CTCGAGCTCAAGCTTCGAATTCTGCAGTCGACGGTACCGCGGGCCCGGTCGCCACCAAGCCCGACGTCGT
CCAGATTGTCCGCAACTACAACGCCTACCTTCGGGCCAGCGACGATCTGCCTAAGCTGTTCATCGAGTCC
GACCCTGGGTTCTTTTCCAACGCTATTGTCGAGGGAGCTAAGAAGTTCCCTAACACCGAGTTCGTGAAGG
TGAAGGGCCTCCACTTCCTCCAGGAGGACGCTCCAGATGAAATGGGTAAGTACATCAAGAGCTTCGTGGA
GCGCGTGCTGAAGAACGAGCAGTAA
