>Addgene plasmid #19971 | pcDNA-D2s-L-L2 | addgene partial sequence | sequence record 25698 | 19971 with CMV-F
AGCTCTCTGGCTAACTAGAGAACCCACTGCTTACTGGCTTATCGAAATTAATACGACTCACTATAGGGAG
ACCCAAGCTTGGTACCATGAAGACGATCATCGCCCTGAGCTACATCTTCTGCCTGGTGTTCGCCGACTAC
AAGGACGATGATGACGCCATGGATCCACTGAATCTGTCCTGGTATGATGATGATCTGGAGAGGCAGAACT
GGAGCCGGCCCTTCAACGGGTCAGACGGGAAGGCGGACAGACCCCACTACAACTACTATGCCACACTGCT
CACCCTGCTCATCGCTGTCATCGTCTTCGGCAACGTGCTGGTGTGCATGGCTGTGTCCCGCGAGAAGGCG
CTGCAGACCACCACCAACTACCTGATCGTCAGCCTCGCAGTGGCCGACCTCCTCGTCGCCACACTGGTCA
TGCCCTGGGTTGTCTACCTGGAGGTGGTAGGTGAGTGGAAATTCAGCAGGATTCACTGTGACATCTTCGT
CACTCTGGACGTCATGATGTGCACGGCGAGCATCCTGAACTTGTGTGCCATCAGCATCGACAGGTACACA
GCTGTGGCCATGCCCATGCTGTACAATANNNNNNNNNNNNNNNNNGCNNNNNNNNNNNNNNNNNNNTCTC
CATCGTCTGGGTCCTGTCCTTCACCATCTCCTGCCCACTCCTCTTCGGACTCAATAACGCANANCAGAAC
GAGTGCATCATTGCCAACCCGGCCTTCGNNGNCNANNCCTNCATCGTCNNNNCTACNNGCCCNTCATNGT
C
